>Addgene plasmid #111670 | MAC_C_MGST3 | addgene full sequence | sequence record 212395 | Addgene NGS Result
CGCGTTGACATTGATTATTGACTAGTTATTAATAGTAATCAATTACGGGGTCATTAGTTCATAGCCCATA
TATGGAGTTCCGCGTTACATAACTTACGGTAAATGGCCCGCCTGGCTGACCGCCCAACGACCCCCGCCCA
TTGACGTCAATAATGACGTATGTTCCCATAGTAACGCCAATAGGGACTTTCCATTGACGTCAATGGGTGG
AGTATTTACGGTAAACTGCCCACTTGGCAGTACATCAAGTGTATCATATGCCAAGTACGCCCCCTATTGA
CGTCAATGACGGTAAATGGCCCGCCTGGCATTATGCCCAGTACATGACCTTATGGGACTTTCCTACTTGG
CAGTACATCTACGTATTAGTCATCGCTATTACCATGGTGATGCGGTTTTGGCAGTACATCAATGGGCGTG
GATAGCGGTTTGACTCACGGGGATTTCCAAGTCTCCACCCCATTGACGTCAATGGGAGTTTGTTTTGGCA
CCAAAATCAACGGGACTTTCCAAAATGTCGTAACAACTCCGCCCCATTGACGCAAATGGGCGGTAGGCGT
GTACGGTGGGAGGTCTATATAAGCAGAGCTCTCCCTATCAGTGATAGAGATCTCCCTATCAGTGATAGAG
ATCGTCGACGAGCTCGTTTAGTGAACCGTCAGATCGCCTGGAGACGCCATCCACGCTGTTTTGACCTCCA
TAGAAGACACCGGGACCGATCCAGCCTCCGGACTCTAGCGTTTAAACTTAAGCTTGGTACCGAGCTCGGA
TCCACTAGTCCAGTGTGGTGGAATTCTGCAGATATCAACAAGTTTGTACAAAAAAGTTGGCATGGCTGTC
CTCTCTAAGGAATATGGTTTTGTGCTTCTAACTGGTGCTGCCAGCTTTATAATGGTGGCCCACCTAGCCA
TCAATGTTTCCAAGGCCCGCAAGAAGTACAAAGTGGAGTATCCTATCATGTACAGCACGGACCCTGAAAA
TGGGCACATCTTCAACTGCATTCAGCGAGCCCACCAGAACACGTTGGAAGTGTATCCTCCCTTCTTATTT
TTTCTAGCTGTTGGAGGTGTTTACCACCCGCGTATAGCTTCTGGCCTGGGCTTGGCCTGGATTGTTGGAC
GAGTTCTTTATGCTTATGGCTATTACACGGGAGAACCCAGCAAGCGTAGTCGAGGAGCCCTGGGGTCCAT
CGCCCTCCTGGGCTTGGTGGGCACAACTGTGTGCTCTGCTTTCCAGCATCTTGGTTGGGTTAAAAGTGGC
TTGGGCAGTGGACCCAAATGCTGCCATTACCCAACTTTCTTGTACAAAGTGGTTGATATCAAGGCCGCCG
ACATCACCAGCCTGTACAAGAAAGTGGGGTGGAGCCATCCCCAGTTCGAGAAGGGCGGAGGATCTGGCGG
CGGAAGCGGCGGAGGAAGCTGGTCCCACCCTCAGTTTGAGAAAGGCACCGAGCTGGGCAGCACCATGGCC
AGCTACCCCTACGACGTGCCCGACTACGCCAAGGACAACACCGTGCCCCTGAAGCTGATCGCCCTGCTGG
CCAACGGCGAGTTCCACTCTGGCGAGCAGCTGGGCGAGACACTGGGCATGAGCAGAGCCGCCATCAACAA
GCACATCCAGACCCTGCGGGACTGGGGCGTGGACGTGTTCACAGTGCCCGGCAAGGGCTACAGCCTGCCC
GAGCCCATCCAGCTGCTGAACGCCAAGCAGATCCTGGGCCAGCTGGATGGCGGATCTGTGGCCGTGCTGC
CCGTGATCGACAGCACCAACCAGTATCTGCTCGACCGGATCGGCGAGCTGAAGTCCGGCGACGCCTGTAT
CGCCGAGTACCAGCAGGCCGGCAGAGGCGGCAGGGGCAGAAAGTGGTTCAGCCCCTTCGGCGCCAACCTG
TACCTGAGCATGTTCTGGAGACTGGAACAGGGCCCAGCCGCCGCTATTGGCCTGAGCCTGGTCATCGGCA
TCGTGATGGCCGAGGTGCTGCGGAAGCTGGGCGCCGACAAAGTGCGCGTGAAGTGGCCCAACGACCTGTA
TCTGCAGGACCGGAAGCTGGCCGGCATCCTGGTGGAACTGACCGGCAAAACAGGCGACGCCGCCCAGATC
GTGATCGGCGCTGGCATCAACATGGCCATGCGGCGGGTGGAAGAGAGCGTGGTCAACCAGGGCTGGATCA
CCCTGCAGGAAGCCGGCATCAACCTGGACCGGAACACCCTGGCCGCCATGCTGATCAGAGAGCTGAGAGC
CGCCCTGGAACTGTTCGAGCAGGAAGGCCTGGCCCCCTACCTGAGCAGATGGGAGAAGCTGGACAACTTC
ATCAACCGGCCCGTGAAACTGATCATCGGCGACAAAGAGATCTTCGGCATCAGCCGGGGCATCGACAAGC
AGGGGGCCCTGCTCCTGGAACAGGACGGCATCATCAAGCCCTGGATGGGCGGCGAGATCAGCCTGCGGAG
CGCCGAGAAGTGATGACTCGAGTCTAGAGGGCCCGTTTAAACCCGCTGATCAGCCTCGACTGTGCCTTCT
AGTTGCCAGCCATCTGTTGTTTGCCCCTCCCCCGTGCCTTCCTTGACCCTGGAAGGTGCCACTCCCACTG
TCCTTTCCTAATAAAATGAGGAAATTGCATCGCATTGTCTGAGTAGGTGTCATTCTATTCTGGGGGGTGG
GGTGGGGCAGGACAGCAAGGGGGAGGATTGGGAAGACAATAGCAGGCATGCTGGGGATGCGGTGGGCTCT
ATGGCTTCTGAGGCGGAAAGAACCAGCTGGGGCTCTAGGGGGTATCCCC
[124 nt withheld, positions 2780-2903]
C
[91 nt withheld, positions 2905-2995]
AGGGTGATGGTTCACGTACCTAGAAGTTCCTATTCCGAAGTTCCTATTCTCTAGAAAGTATAGGAACTTC
CTTGGCCAAAAAGCCTGAACTCACCGCGACGTCTGTCGAGAAGTTTCTGATCGAAAAGTTCGACAGCGTC
TCCGACCTGATGCAGCTCTCGGAGGGCGAAGAATCTCGTGCTTTCAGCTTCGATGTAGGAGGGCGTGGAT
ATGTCCTGCGGGTAAATAGCTGCGCCGATGGTTTCTACAAAGATCGTTATGTTTATCGGCACTTTGCATC
GGCCGCGCTCCCGATTCCGGAAGTGCTTGACATTGGGGAATTCAGCGAGAGCCTGACCTATTGCATCTCC
CGCCGTGCACAGGGTGTCACGTTGCAAGACCTGCCTGAAACCGAACTGCCCGCTGTTCTGCAGCCGGTCG
CGGAGGCCATGGATGCGATCGCTGCGGCCGATCTTAGCCAGACGAGCGGGTTCGGCCCATTCGGACCGCA
AGGAATCGGTCAATACACTACATGGCGTGATTTCATATGCGCGATTGCTGATCCCCATGTGTATCACTGG
CAAACTGTGATGGACGACACCGTCAGTGCGTCCGTCGCGCAGGCTCTCGATGAGCTGATGCTTTGGGCCG
AGGACTGCCCCGAAGTCCGGCACCTCGTGCACGCGGATTTCGGCTCCAACAATGTCCTGACGGACAATGG
CCGCATAACAGCGGTCATTGACTGGAGCGAGGCGATGTTCGGGGATTCCCAATACGAGGTCGCCAACATC
TTCTTCTGGAGGCCGTGGTTGGCTTGTATGGAGCAGCAGACGCGCTACTTCGAGCGGAGGCATCCGGAGC
TTGCAGGATCGCCGCGGCTCCGGGCGTATATGCTCCGCATTGGTCTTGACCAACTCTATCAGAGCTTGGT
TGACGGCAATTTCGATGATGCAGCTTGGGCGCAGGGTCGATGCGACGCAATCGTCCGATCCGGAGCCGGG
ACTGTCGGGCGTACACAAATCGCCCGCAGAAGCGCGGCCGTCTGGACCGATGGCTGTGTAGAAGTACTCG
CCGATAGTGGAAACCGACGCCCCAGCACTCGTCCGAGGGCAAAGGAATAGCACGTACTACGAGATTTCGA
TTCCACCGCCGCCTTCTATGAAAGGTTGGGCTTCGGAATCGTTTTCCGGGACGCCGGCTGGATGATCCTC
CAGCGCGGGGATCTCATGCTGGAGTTCTTCGCCCACCCCAACTTGTTTATTGCAGCTTATAATGGTTACA
AATAAAGCAATAGCATCACAAATTTCACAAATAAAGCATTTTTTTCACTGCATTCTAGTTGTGGTTTGTC
CAAACTCATCAATGTATCTTATCATGTCTGTATACCGTCGACCTCTAGCTAGAGCTTGGCGTAATCATGG
TCATAGCTGTTTCCTGTGTGAAATTGTTATCCGCTCACAATTCCACACAACATACGAGCCGGAAGCATAA
AGTGTAAAGCCTGGGGTGCCTAATGAGTGAGCTAACTCACATTAATTGCGTTGCGCTCACTGCCCGCTTT
CCAGTCGGGAAACCTGTCGTGCCAGCTGCATTAATGAATCGGCCAACGCGCGGGGAGAGGCGGTTTGCGT
ATTGGGCGCTCTTCCGCTTCCTCGCTCACTGACTCGCTGCGCTCGGTCGTTCGGCTGCGGCGAGCGGTAT
CAGCTCACTCAAAGGCGGTAATACGGTTATCCACAGAATCAGGGGATAACGCAGGAAAGAACATGTGAGC
AAAAGGCCAGCAAAAGGCCAGGAACCGTAAAAAGGCCGCGTTGCTGGCGTTTTTCCATAGGCTCCGCCCC
CCTGACGAGCATCACAAAAATCGACGCTCAAGTCAGAGGTGGCGAAACCCGACAGGACTATAAAGATACC
AGGCGTTTCCCCCTGGAAGCTCCCTCGTGCGCTCTCCTGTTCCGACCCTGCCGCTTACCGGATACCTGTC
CGCCTTTCTCCCTTCGGGAAGCGTGGCGCTTTCTCATAGCTCACGCTGTAGGTATCTCAGTTCGGTGTAG
GTCGTTCGCTCCAAGCTGGGCTGTGTGCACGAACCCCCCGTTCAGCCCGACCGCTGCGCCTTATCCGGTA
ACTATCGTCTTGAGTCCAACCCGGTAAGACACGACTTATCGCCACTGGCAGCAGCCACTGGTAACAGGAT
TAGCAGAGCGAGGTATGTAGGCGGTGCTACAGAGTTCTTGAAGTGGTGGCCTAACTACGGCTACACTAGA
AGAACAGTATTTGGTATCTGCGCTCTGCTGAAGCCAGTTACCTTCGGAAAAAGAGTTGGTAGCTCTTGAT
CCGGCAAACAAACCACCGCTGGTAGCGGTGGTTTTTTTGTTTGCAAGCAGCAGATTACGCGCAGAAAAAA
AGGATCTCAAGAAGATCCTTTGATCTTTTCTACGGGGTCTGACGCTCAGTGGAACGAAAACTCACGTTAA
GGGATTTTGGTCATGAGATTATCAAAAAGGATCTTCACCTAGATCCTTTTAAATTAAAAATGAAGTTTTA
AATCAATCTAAAGTATATATGAGTAAACTTGGTCTGACAGTTACCAATGCTTAATCAGTGAGGCACCTAT
CTCAGCGATCTGTCTATTTCGTTCATCCATAGTTGCCTGACTCCCCGTCGTGTAGATAACTACGATACGG
GAGGGCTTACCATCTGGCCCCAGTGCTGCAATGATACCGCGAGACCCACGCTCACCGGCTCCAGATTTAT
CAGCAATAAACCAGCCAGCCGGAAGGGCCGAGCGCAGAAGTGGTCCTGCAACTTTATCCGCCTCCATCCA
GTCTATTAATTGTTGCCGGGAAGCTAGAGTAAGTAGTTCGCCAGTTAATAGTTTGCGCAACGTTGTTGCC
ATTGCTACAGGCATCGTGGTGTCACGCTCGTCGTTTGGTATGGCTTCATTCAGCTCCGGTTCCCAACGAT
CAAGGCGAGTTACATGATCCCCCATGTTGTGCAAAAAAGCGGTTAGCTCCTTCGGTCCTCCGATCGTTGT
CAGAAGTAAGTTGGCCGCAGTGTTATCACTCATGGTTATGGCAGCACTGCATAATTCTCTTACTGTCATG
CCATCCGTAAGATGCTTTTCTGTGACTGGTGAGTACTCAACCAAGTCATTCTGAGAATAGTGTATGCGGC
GACCGAGTTGCTCTTGCCCGGCGTCAATACGGGATAATACCGCGCCACATAGCAGAACTTTAAAAGTGCT
CATCATTGGAAAACGTTCTTCGGGGCGAAAACTCTCAAGGATCTTACCGCTGTTGAGATCCAGTTCGATG
TAACCCACTCGTGCACCCAACTGATCTTCAGCATCTTTTACTTTCACCAGCGTTTCTGGGTGAGCAAAAA
CAGGAAGGCAAAATGCCGCAAAAAAGGGAATAAGGGCGACACGGAAATGTTGAATACTCATACTCTTCCT
TTTTCAATATTATTGAAGCATTTATCAGGGTTATTGTCTCATGAGCGGATACATATTTGAATGTATTTAG
AAAAATAAACAAATAGGGGTTCCGCGCACATTTCCCCGAAAAGTGCCACCTGACGTCGACGGATCGGGAG
ATCTCCCGATCCCCTATGGTGCACTCTCAGTACAATCTGCTCTGATGCCGCATAGTTAAGCCAGTATCTG
CTCCCTGCTTGTGTGTTGGAGGTCGCTGAGTAGTGCGCGAGCAAAATTTAAGCTACAACAAGGCAAGGCT
TGACCGACAATTGCATGAAGAATCTGCTTAGGGTTAGGCGTTTTGCGCTGCTTCGCGATGTACGGGCCAG
ATATA
Features (pLannotate 1.2.2; 24 found; start..end, strand, type, name):
      7..386     +  enhancer       CMV enhancer: human cytomegalovirus immediate early enhancer
    387..590     +  promoter       CMV promoter: human cytomegalovirus (CMV) immediate early promoter
    592..611     +  promoter       PLtetO-1 promoter (fragment): modified phage lambda PL promoter with tet operator sites (Lutz and Bujard, 1997)
    613..632     +  promoter       PLtetO-1 promoter (fragment): modified phage lambda PL promoter with tet operator sites (Lutz and Bujard, 1997)
    640..673     +  promoter       TRE3GV promoter (fragment): 3rd-generation Tet-responsive promoter that can be activated by binding of Tet-On® 3G, optimized for retroviral and lentiviral vectors
    809..826     +  protein_bind   attB1 (fragment): mutant version of attB; core recombination site for the Gateway® BP reaction BP Clonase™
    832..1287    +  CDS            MGST3: MGST3_HUMAN - Experimental evidence at protein level: Swiss-Prot protein existence level 1. Catalyzes oxydation of hydroxy-fatty acids (PubMed:9278457). Also catalyzes the conjugation of a reduced glutathione to leukotriene A4 in vitro (PubMed:9278457). May participate in the lipid metabolism (PubMed:9278457). From Homo sapiens (Human).
   1289..1313    -  protein_bind   attB2: mutant version of attB; recombination site for the Gateway® BP reaction BP Clonase™
   1501..2460    +  CDS            birA: BIRA_ECOLI - Also known as bioR, dhbB. Experimental evidence at protein level: Swiss-Prot protein existence level 1. Acts both as a biotin--[acetyl-CoA-carboxylase] ligase and a biotin-operon repressor. In the presence of ATP, BirA activates biotin to form the BirA-biotinyl-5'-adenylate (BirA-bio-5'-AMP or holoBirA) complex. HoloBirA can either transfer the biotinyl moiety to the biotin carboxyl carrier protein (BCCP) subunit of acetyl-CoA carboxylase, or bind to the biotin operator site and inhibit transcription of the operon. From Escherichia coli (strain K12).
   2510..2734    +  polyA_signal   bGH poly(A) signal: bovine growth hormone polyadenylation signal
   2738..2759    +  promoter       SV40 promoter (fragment): SV40 enhancer and early promoter
   2780..3013    +  rep_origin     f1 ori (fragment) (sequence partly withheld): f1 bacteriophage origin of replication; arrow indicates direction of (+) strand synthesis
   3018..3065    +  protein_bind   FRT: FLP-mediated recombination occurs in the 8-bp core sequence TCTAGAAA (Turan and Bode, 2011). FLP recombinase from the Saccharomyces cerevisiae 2μ plasmid
   3073..4095    +  CDS            HygR: aminoglycoside phosphotransferase from E. coli; aph(4)-Ia; confers resistance to hygromycin
   4105..4230    +  CDS            ble (fragment): BLE_KLEPN - Experimental evidence at protein level: Swiss-Prot protein existence level 1. Binding protein with a strong affinity to the bleomycin family of antibiotics. Binds to CL990; an antimitotic-antibiotic compound. From Klebsiella pneumoniae.
   4225..4346    +  polyA_signal   SV40 poly(A) signal: SV40 polyadenylation signal
   4419..4435    -  protein_bind   lac operator: The lac repressor binds to the lac operator to inhibit transcription in E. coli. This inhibition can be relieved by adding lactose or isopropyl-β-D-thiogalactopyranoside (IPTG). lac repressor encoded by lacI
   4443..4473    -  promoter       lac promoter: promoter for the E. coli lac operon
   4488..4509    -  protein_bind   CAP binding site: CAP binding activates transcription in the presence of cAMP. E. coli catabolite activator protein
   4522..4614    -  CDS            lacI (fragment): lac repressor; lacI; The lac repressor binds to the lac operator to inhibit transcription in E. coli. This inhibition can be relieved by adding lactose or isopropyl-β-D-thiogalactopyranoside (IPTG).
   4797..5385    -  rep_origin     ori: high-copy-number ColE1/pMB1/pBR322/pUC origin of replication
   5556..6416    -  CDS            AmpR: β-lactamase; bla; confers resistance to ampicillin, carbenicillin, and related antibiotics
   6417..6521    -  promoter       AmpR promoter: bla
   6580..6632    -  misc_feature   bom (fragment): basis of mobility region from pBR322
