[The description below was written by a language model from this plasmid's Addgene catalogue record and pLannotate feature annotations shown in this document.]
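Description:
MAC_C_MGST3 is a mammalian expression plasmid that produces human MGST3 (microsomal glutathione S-transferase 3) fused at its C-terminus to the MAC-tag. It was made by Gateway recombination of an ORF from a human ORFeome collection into the MAC-tag-C destination backbone. In bacteria it is maintained through a high-copy ColE1/pUC-type origin and selected with ampicillin via the β-lactamase gene. A partial f1 origin and lac promoter/operator remnants are also annotated in the backbone.

The expression cassette is driven by the CMV immediate-early enhancer and promoter. Short annotated fragments with tet operator homology follow directly, which suggests a tetracycline-regulatable CMV/TetO arrangement, although the record does not state inducibility explicitly. The MGST3 coding sequence sits between attB1 and attB2 recombination scars. Downstream lies an E. coli birA-derived biotin ligase coding sequence, and a bGH polyadenylation signal terminates the cassette. The ligase is the only tag component annotated. The roughly 190 nt gap between attB2 and birA is unannotated and may hold further tag or linker elements, but the table does not identify them.

Downstream of the cassette, an FRT site immediately precedes a hygromycin resistance gene with an SV40 poly(A) signal and no full promoter of its own. This layout is typical of vectors designed for FLP-mediated integration into a genomic FRT landing site, where insertion activates hygromycin resistance and yields isogenic stable cell lines.

According to the associated publication title, the MAC-tag supports both affinity purification mass spectrometry and BioID proximity biotinylation. The construct is therefore suited to mapping the interaction partners and subcellular localization of MGST3.
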