Addgene plasmid #111670: MAC_C_MGST3
Purpose: MAC-tagged gene expression
Depositing lab: Markku Varjosalo. Depositing organization: University of Helsinki, Institute of Biotechnology. Publication: An AP-MS- and BioID-compatible MAC-tag enables comprehensive mapping of protein interactions and subcellular localizations. Liu X, Salokas K, Tamene F, Jiu Y, Weldatsadik RG, Ohman T, Varjosalo M. Nat Commun. 2018 Mar 22;9(1):1188. doi: 10.1038/s41467-018-03523-2. PubMed 29568061.
Backbone
  Vector backbone: MAC-tag-C
  Backbone manufacturer: Markku Varjosalo, Addgene plasmid #108077
  Vector type: Mammalian Expression
Growth in bacteria
  Bacterial resistance: Ampicillin, 100 μg/mL
  Growth temperature: 37°C
  Growth strain: DH5alpha
  Copy number: High Copy
Gene/Insert
  Gene/Insert name: MGST3 (alt name: MGST3)
  Species: H. sapiens (human)
  Entrez Gene: MGST3 (a.k.a. GST-III)
  Cloning method: Gateway Cloning
Terms and licenses: Academic/Nonprofit Terms; Industry Terms: Not Available to Industry
Depositor comments: CCSB-DFCI hORFeome collection(11027_E10)
How to cite: MAC_C_MGST3 was a gift from Markku Varjosalo (Addgene plasmid # 111670 ; http://n2t.net/addgene:111670 ; RRID:Addgene_111670)
